Addgene plasmid #237467: pX461-evoCDA1-nSpCas9-NRF1-ss-sgRNA
Purpose: All-in-one cytosine base editor (evoCDA1-nSpCas9) with sgRNA targeting NRF1-Ex7 splice site
Depositing lab: Thomas Gonatopoulos-Pournatzis. Depositing organization: National Cancer Institute (NCI). Publication: Single-cell exon deletion profiling reveals splicing events that shape gene expression and cell state dynamics. Kumari B, Damodaran AP, Guiblet WM, Xiao MS, Behera AK, On TA, McIntosh CE, Teszler M, Holloway C, Le S, Parab N, Zhao Y, Aregger M, Gonatopoulos-Pournatzis T. Nat Commun. 2026 Feb 3;17(1):1218. doi: 10.1038/s41467-026-68774-w. PubMed 41633991.
Backbone
  Vector backbone: pX459v2
  Backbone manufacturer: Feng Zhang (Addgene plasmid # 62988)
  Vector type: Mammalian Expression, CRISPR
  Selectable markers: Puromycin
Growth in bacteria
  Bacterial resistance: Ampicillin, 100 μg/mL
  Growth temperature: 37°C
  Growth strain: DH5alpha
  Copy number: High Copy
Gene/Insert
  Gene/Insert name: sgRNA targeting NRF1-Ex7 splice site
  gRNA/shRNA sequence: GAAACctgtcaccaaatgac
  Species: Other
  Promoter: chicken beta-actin promoter & U6
  Cloning method: Gibson Cloning
Terms and licenses: Academic/Nonprofit Terms; Industry Terms: Not Available to Industry
How to cite: pX461-evoCDA1-nSpCas9-NRF1-ss-sgRNA was a gift from Thomas Gonatopoulos-Pournatzis (Addgene plasmid # 237467 ; http://n2t.net/addgene:237467 ; RRID:Addgene_237467)
