[The description below was written by a language model from this plasmid's Addgene catalogue record and pLannotate feature annotations shown in this document.]
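Description:
pX461-evoCDA1-nSpCas9-NRF1-ss-sgRNA is an all-in-one mammalian CRISPR cytosine base-editing plasmid of about 11 kb. The record lists pX459v2 as its backbone, although the name refers to pX461. It is propagated in E. coli at high copy from a ColE1/pUC-type origin under ampicillin selection (AmpR with its bla promoter). It also retains an f1 origin and a single annotated AAV2 ITR, which are leftovers of the parental vector rather than a functional packaging arrangement.

Two expression units make up the payload. A human U6 RNA polymerase III promoter drives an SpCas9-type single guide RNA whose spacer targets a splice site of NRF1 exon 7. The table annotates a full gRNA scaffold followed by a second partial scaffold match. Downstream, a CMV enhancer, chicken β-actin promoter and hybrid intron (a CBh-style Pol II promoter) drive the base editor.

The evoCDA1 deaminase is not annotated, though the unannotated stretch between the intron and the next feature would be consistent with its location. The annotated parts of the editor are a fragment matching human RAD51, whose role the record does not explain, then SpCas9 carrying the D10A mutation. The Cas9 is split by the annotation tool into N- and C-terminal portions and is consistent with the nickase named in the title. A uracil glycosylase inhibitor (UGI) follows; it blocks excision of the deaminated base and so favours C-to-T outcomes. A puromycin N-acetyltransferase coding sequence and bGH polyadenylation signal follow across the circular junction, allowing puromycin enrichment of transfected cells.

The construct is intended to disrupt the NRF1 exon 7 splice site by base editing, perturbing splicing of that exon without a double-strand break.
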