Features (pLannotate 1.2.2; 20 found; start..end, strand, type, name):
     70..669     +  CDS            PuroR (fragment): puromycin N-acetyltransferase; pac from Streptomyces; confers resistance to puromycin
    703..814     +  polyA_signal   bGH poly(A) signal: bovine growth hormone polyadenylation signal
    919..1059    +  repeat_region  AAV2 ITR: inverted terminal repeat of adeno-associated virus serotype 2 inverted
   1064..1115    -  misc_feature   bom (fragment): basis of mobility region from pBR322
   1134..1589    +  rep_origin     f1 ori (sequence partly withheld): f1 bacteriophage origin of replication; arrow indicates direction of (+) strand synthesis
   1590..1639    -  misc_feature   bom (fragment): basis of mobility region from pBR322
   1741..1776    -  CDS            rop (fragment): Rop protein, which maintains plasmids at low copy number; rop
   1871..1975    +  promoter       AmpR promoter: bla
   1976..2836    +  CDS            AmpR: β-lactamase; bla; confers resistance to ampicillin, carbenicillin, and related antibiotics
   3007..3595    +  rep_origin     ori: high-copy-number ColE1/pMB1/pBR322/pUC origin of replication
   3657..3897    +  promoter       U6 promoter: RNA polymerase III promoter for human U6 snRNA
   3927..4002    +  misc_RNA       gRNA scaffold: guide RNA scaffold for the Streptococcus pyogenes CRISPR/Cas9 system
   4009..4052    +  misc_RNA       gRNA scaffold (fragment): guide RNA scaffold for the Streptococcus pyogenes CRISPR/Cas9 system
   4099..4384    +  enhancer       CMV enhancer: human cytomegalovirus immediate early enhancer; contains an 18-bp deletion relative to the standard CMV enhancer
   4386..4663    +  promoter       chicken β-actin promoter: No description available
   4664..4891    +  intron         hybrid intron: hybrid between chicken β-actin (CBA) and minute virus of mice (MMV) introns (Gray et al., 2011)
   5701..6060    +  CDS            RAD51 (fragment): RAD51_HUMAN - Also known as RAD51A, RECA. Experimental evidence at protein level: Swiss-Prot protein existence level 1. Plays an important role in homologous strand exchange, a key step in DNA repair through homologous recombination (HR) (PubMed:28575658). Binds to single and double-stranded DNA and exhibits DNA-dependent ATPase activity. Catalyzes the recognition of homology and strand exchange between homologous DNA partners to form a joint molecule between a processed DNA break and the repair template. Binds to single-stranded DNA in an ATP-dependent manner to form nucleoprotein filaments w
   6145..7746    +  CDS            dCas9(N): N-terminal portion of catalytically inactive Streptococcus pyogenes dCas9 carrying the D10A mutation (Zetsche et al., 2015)
   7747..10241   +  CDS            Cas9(C) (fragment): C-terminal portion of Streptococcus pyogenes Cas9 (Zetsche et al., 2015)
  10561..10809   +  CDS            UGI: UNGI_BPPB2 - Experimental evidence at protein level: Swiss-Prot protein existence level 1. This protein binds specifically and reversibly to the host uracil-DNA glycosylase, preventing removal of uracil residues from PBS2 DNA by the host uracil-excision repair system. From Bacillus phage PBS2 (Bacteriophage PBS2).
>Addgene plasmid #237467 | pX461-evoCDA1-nSpCas9-NRF1-ss-sgRNA | addgene full sequence | sequence record 476164 | Addgene NGS Result
GAATTCGGCAGTGGAGAGGGCAGAGGAAGTCTGCTAACATGCGGTGACGTCGAGGAGAATCCTGGCCCAA
TGACCGAGTACAAGCCCACGGTGCGCCTCGCCACCCGCGACGACGTCCCCAGGGCCGTACGCACCCTCGC
CGCCGCGTTCGCCGACTACCCCGCCACGCGCCACACCGTCGATCCGGACCGCCACATCGAGCGGGTCACC
GAGCTGCAAGAACTCTTCCTCACGCGCGTCGGGCTCGACATCGGCAAGGTGTGGGTCGCGGACGACGGCG
CCGCGGTGGCGGTCTGGACCACGCCGGAGAGCGTCGAAGCGGGGGCGGTGTTCGCCGAGATCGGCCCGCG
CATGGCCGAGTTGAGCGGTTCCCGGCTGGCCGCGCAGCAACAGATGGAAGGCCTCCTGGCGCCGCACCGG
CCCAAGGAGCCCGCGTGGTTCCTGGCCACCGTCGGAGTCTCGCCCGACCACCAGGGCAAGGGTCTGGGCA
GCGCCGTCGTGCTCCCCGGAGTGGAGGCGGCCGAGCGCGCCGGGGTGCCCGCCTTCCTGGAGACCTCCGC
GCCCCGCAACCTCCCCTTCTACGAGCGGCTCGGCTTCACCGTCACCGCCGACGTCGAGGTGCCCGAAGGA
CCGCGCACCTGGTGCATGACCCGCAAGCCCGGTGCCTGAGAATTCTAACTAGAGCTCGCTGATCAGCCTC
GACTGTGCCTTCTAGTTGCCAGCCATCTGTTGTTTGCCCCTCCCCCGTGCCTTCCTTGACCCTGGAAGGT
GCCACTCCCACTGTCCTTTCCTAATAAAATGAGGAAATTGCATCGCATTGTCTGAGTAGGTGTCATTCTA
TTCTGGGGGGTGGGGTGGGGCAGGACAGCAAGGGGGAGGATTGGGAAGAGAATAGCAGGCATGCTGGGGA
GCGGCCGCAGGAACCCCTAGTGATGGAGTTGGCCACTCCCTCTCTGCGCGCTCGCTCGCTCACTGAGGCC
GGGCGACCAAAGGTCGCCCGACGCCCGGGCTTTGCCCGGGCGGCCTCAGTGAGCGAGCGAGCGCGCAGCT
GCCTGCAGGGGCGCCTGATGCGGTATTTTCTCCTTACGCATCTGTGCGGTATTTCACACCGCATA
[95 nt withheld, positions 1116-1210]
T
[46 nt withheld, positions 1212-1257]
C
[141 nt withheld, positions 1259-1399]
CCTTTGACGTTGGAGTCCACGTTCTTTAATAGTGGACTCTTGTTCCAAACTGGAACAACACTCAACTCTA
TCTCGGGCTATTCTTTTGATTTATAAGGGATTTTGCCGATTTCGGTCTATTGGTTAAAAAATGAGCTGAT
TTAACAAAAATTTAACGCGAATTTTAACAAAATATTAACGTTTACAATTTTATGGTGCACTCTCAGTACA
ATCTGCTCTGATGCCGCATAGTTAAGCCAGCCCCGACACCCGCCAACACCCGCTGACGCGCCCTGACGGG
CTTGTCTGCTCCCGGCATCCGCTTACAGACAAGCTGTGACCGTCTCCGGGAGCTGCATGTGTCAGAGGTT
TTCACCGTCATCACCGAAACGCGCGAGACGAAAGGGCCTCGTGATACGCCTATTTTTATAGGTTAATGTC
ATGATAATAATGGTTTCTTAGACGTCAGGTGGCACTTTTCGGGGAAATGTGCGCGGAACCCCTATTTGTT
TATTTTTCTAAATACATTCAAATATGTATCCGCTCATGAGACAATAACCCTGATAAATGCTTCAATAATA
TTGAAAAAGGAAGAGTATGAGTATTCAACATTTCCGTGTCGCCCTTATTCCCTTTTTTGCGGCATTTTGC
CTTCCTGTTTTTGCTCACCCAGAAACGCTGGTGAAAGTAAAAGATGCTGAAGATCAGTTGGGTGCACGAG
TGGGTTACATCGAACTGGATCTCAACAGCGGTAAGATCCTTGAGAGTTTTCGCCCCGAAGAACGTTTTCC
AATGATGAGCACTTTTAAAGTTCTGCTATGTGGCGCGGTATTATCCCGTATTGACGCCGGGCAAGAGCAA
CTCGGTCGCCGCATACACTATTCTCAGAATGACTTGGTTGAGTACTCACCAGTCACAGAAAAGCATCTTA
CGGATGGCATGACAGTAAGAGAATTATGCAGTGCTGCCATAACCATGAGTGATAACACTGCGGCCAACTT
ACTTCTGACAACGATCGGAGGACCGAAGGAGCTAACCGCTTTTTTGCACAACATGGGGGATCATGTAACT
CGCCTTGATCGTTGGGAACCGGAGCTGAATGAAGCCATACCAAACGACGAGCGTGACACCACGATGCCTG
TAGCAATGGCAACAACGTTGCGCAAACTATTAACTGGCGAACTACTTACTCTAGCTTCCCGGCAACAATT
AATAGACTGGATGGAGGCGGATAAAGTTGCAGGACCACTTCTGCGCTCGGCCCTTCCGGCTGGCTGGTTT
ATTGCTGATAAATCTGGAGCCGGTGAGCGTGGAAGCCGCGGTATCATTGCAGCACTGGGGCCAGATGGTA
AGCCCTCCCGTATCGTAGTTATCTACACGACGGGGAGTCAGGCAACTATGGATGAACGAAATAGACAGAT
CGCTGAGATAGGTGCCTCACTGATTAAGCATTGGTAACTGTCAGACCAAGTTTACTCATATATACTTTAG
ATTGATTTAAAACTTCATTTTTAATTTAAAAGGATCTAGGTGAAGATCCTTTTTGATAATCTCATGACCA
AAATCCCTTAACGTGAGTTTTCGTTCCACTGAGCGTCAGACCCCGTAGAAAAGATCAAAGGATCTTCTTG
AGATCCTTTTTTTCTGCGCGTAATCTGCTGCTTGCAAACAAAAAAACCACCGCTACCAGCGGTGGTTTGT
TTGCCGGATCAAGAGCTACCAACTCTTTTTCCGAAGGTAACTGGCTTCAGCAGAGCGCAGATACCAAATA
CTGTTCTTCTAGTGTAGCCGTAGTTAGGCCACCACTTCAAGAACTCTGTAGCACCGCCTACATACCTCGC
TCTGCTAATCCTGTTACCAGTGGCTGCTGCCAGTGGCGATAAGTCGTGTCTTACCGGGTTGGACTCAAGA
CGATAGTTACCGGATAAGGCGCAGCGGTCGGGCTGAACGGGGGGTTCGTGCACACAGCCCAGCTTGGAGC
GAACGACCTACACCGAACTGAGATACCTACAGCGTGAGCTATGAGAAAGCGCCACGCTTCCCGAAGGGAG
AAAGGCGGACAGGTATCCGGTAAGCGGCAGGGTCGGAACAGGAGAGCGCACGAGGGAGCTTCCAGGGGGA
AACGCCTGGTATCTTTATAGTCCTGTCGGGTTTCGCCACCTCTGACTTGAGCGTCGATTTTTGTGATGCT
CGTCAGGGGGGCGGAGCCTATGGAAAAACGCCAGCAACGCGGCCTTTTTACGGTTCCTGGCCTTTTGCTG
GCCTTTTGCTCACATGTGAGGGCCTATTTCCCATGATTCCTTCATATTTGCATATACGATACAAGGCTGT
TAGAGAGATAATTGGAATTAATTTGACTGTAAACACAAAGATATTAGTACAAAATACGTGACGTAGAAAG
TAATAATTTCTTGGGTAGTTTGCAGTTTTAAAATTATGTTTTAAAATGGACTATCATATGCTTACCGTAA
CTTGAAAGTATTTCGATTTCTTGGCTTTATATATCTTGTGGAAAGGACGAAACACCGGAAACCTGTCACC
AAATGACGTTTTAGAGCTAGAAATAGCAAGTTAAAATAAGGCTAGTCCGTTATCAACTTGAAAAAGTGGC
ACCGAGTCGGTGCTTTTTTGTTTTAGAGCTAGAAATAGCAAGTTAAAATAAGGCTAGTCCGTTTTTAGCG
CGTGCGCCAATTCTGCAGACAAATGGCTCTAGAGGTACCCGTTACATAACTTACGGTAAATGGCCCGCCT
GGCTGACCGCCCAACGACCCCCGCCCATTGACGTCAATAGTAACGCCAATAGGGACTTTCCATTGACGTC
AATGGGTGGAGTATTTACGGTAAACTGCCCACTTGGCAGTACATCAAGTGTATCATATGCCAAGTACGCC
CCCTATTGACGTCAATGACGGTAAATGGCCCGCCTGGCATTGTGCCCAGTACATGACCTTATGGGACTTT
CCTACTTGGCAGTACATCTACGTATTAGTCATCGCTATTACCATGGTCGAGGTGAGCCCCACGTTCTGCT
TCACTCTCCCCATCTCCCCCCCCTCCCCACCCCCAATTTTGTATTTATTTATTTTTTAATTATTTTGTGC
AGCGATGGGGGCGGGGGGGGGGGGGGGGCGCGCGCCAGGCGGGGCGGGGCGGGGCGAGGGGCGGGGCGGG
GCGAGGCGGAGAGGTGCGGCGGCAGCCAATCAGAGCGGCGCGCTCCGAAAGTTTCCTTTTATGGCGAGGC
GGCGGCGGCGGCGGCCCTATAAAAAGCGAAGCGCGCGGCGGGCGGGAGTCGCTGCGCGCTGCCTTCGCCC
CGTGCCCCGCTCCGCCGCCGCCTCGCGCCGCCCGCCCCGGCTCTGACTGACCGCGTTACTCCCACAGGTG
AGCGGGCGGGACGGCCCTTCTCCTCCGGGCTGTAATTAGCTGAGCAAGAGGTAAGGGTTTAAGGGATGGT
TGGTTGGTGGGGTATTAATGTTTAATTACCTGGAGCACCTGCCTGAAATCACTTTTTTTCAGGTTGGACC
GGTGCCACCATGGACTATAAGGACCACGACGGAGACTACAAGGATCATGATATTGATTACAAAGACGATG
ACGATAAGATGGCCACCGACGCCGAGTACGTGCGGATCCACGAGAAGCTGGATATCTATACATTCAAGAA
GCAGTTTAGCAACAATAAGAAGTCCGTGTCTCACAGATGCTACGTGCTGTTCGAGCTGAAGCGGAGAGGA
GAGAGGCGCGCCTGTTTTTGGGGCTATGCCGTGAACAAGCCACAGTCTGGAACCGAGAGGGGAATCCACG
CAGAGATCTTCAGCATCAGGAAGGTGGAGGAGTACCTGCGCGACAACCCCGGCCAGTTTACAATCAATTG
GTATAGCTCCTGGAGCCCTTGCGCCGATTGTGCCGAGAAGATCCTGGAGTGGTACAACCAGGAGCTGAGG
GGCAATGGCCACACCCTGAAGATCTGGGTGTGCAAGCTGTACTATGAGAAGAACGCCAGGAATCAGATCG
GCCTGTGGAACCTGCGCGACAATGGCGTGGGCCTGAACGTGATGGTGTCCGAGCACTATCAGTGCTGTCG
CAAGATCTTTATCCAGTCTAGCCACAATCAGCTGAACGAGAATCGGTGGCTGGAGAAAACACTGAAGAGA
GCCGAGAAGCGGAGAAGCGAGCTGTCCATCATGTTTCAGGTGAAGATCCTGCACACCACAAAGTCTCCCG
CCGTGAGCGGAGGATCTAGCGGAGGATCAAGCGGAAGCGAGACTCCTGGAACCAGCGAAAGCGCAACCCC
AGAAAGCAGCGGAGGAAGTAGCGGAGGAAGCATGGCAATGCAGATGCAGCTTGAAGCAAATGCAGATACT
TCAGTGGAAGAAGAAAGCTTTGGCCCACAACCCATTTCACGGTTAGAGCAGTGTGGCATAAATGCCAACG
ATGTGAAGAAATTGGAAGAAGCTGGATTCCATACTGTGGAGGCTGTTGCCTATGCGCCAAAGAAGGAGCT
AATAAATATTAAGGGAATTAGTGAAGCCAAAGCTGATAAAATTCTGGCTGAGGCAGCTAAATTAGTTCCA
ATGGGTTTCACCACTGCAACTGAATTCCACCAAAGGCGGTCAGAGATCATACAGATTACTACTGGCTCCA
AAGAGCTTGACAAACTACTTCAATCTGGCGGATCTAGCGGTGGATCTAGCGGCTCTGAGACCCCTGGAAC
ATCCGAATCCGCCACTCCAGAGAGCAGCGGAGGCTCTTCTGGAGGATCAAGCGCTGACAAGAAGTACAGC
ATCGGCCTGGCCATCGGCACCAACTCTGTGGGCTGGGCCGTGATCACCGACGAGTACAAGGTGCCCAGCA
AGAAATTCAAGGTGCTGGGCAACACCGACCGGCACAGCATCAAGAAGAACCTGATCGGAGCCCTGCTGTT
CGACAGCGGCGAAACAGCCGAGGCCACCCGGCTGAAGAGAACCGCCAGAAGAAGATACACCAGACGGAAG
AACCGGATCTGCTATCTGCAAGAGATCTTCAGCAACGAGATGGCCAAGGTGGACGACAGCTTCTTCCACA
GACTGGAAGAGTCCTTCCTGGTGGAAGAGGATAAGAAGCACGAGCGGCACCCCATCTTCGGCAACATCGT
GGACGAGGTGGCCTACCACGAGAAGTACCCCACCATCTACCACCTGAGAAAGAAACTGGTGGACAGCACC
GACAAGGCCGACCTGCGGCTGATCTATCTGGCCCTGGCCCACATGATCAAGTTCCGGGGCCACTTCCTGA
TCGAGGGCGACCTGAACCCCGACAACAGCGACGTGGACAAGCTGTTCATCCAGCTGGTGCAGACCTACAA
CCAGCTGTTCGAGGAAAACCCCATCAACGCCAGCGGCGTGGACGCCAAGGCCATCCTGTCTGCCAGACTG
AGCAAGAGCAGACGGCTGGAAAATCTGATCGCCCAGCTGCCCGGCGAGAAGAAGAATGGCCTGTTCGGAA
ACCTGATTGCCCTGAGCCTGGGCCTGACCCCCAACTTCAAGAGCAACTTCGACCTGGCCGAGGATGCCAA
ACTGCAGCTGAGCAAGGACACCTACGACGACGACCTGGACAACCTGCTGGCCCAGATCGGCGACCAGTAC
GCCGACCTGTTTCTGGCCGCCAAGAACCTGTCCGACGCCATCCTGCTGAGCGACATCCTGAGAGTGAACA
CCGAGATCACCAAGGCCCCCCTGAGCGCCTCTATGATCAAGAGATACGACGAGCACCACCAGGACCTGAC
CCTGCTGAAAGCTCTCGTGCGGCAGCAGCTGCCTGAGAAGTACAAAGAGATTTTCTTCGACCAGAGCAAG
AACGGCTACGCCGGCTACATTGACGGCGGAGCCAGCCAGGAAGAGTTCTACAAGTTCATCAAGCCCATCC
TGGAAAAGATGGACGGCACCGAGGAACTGCTCGTGAAGCTGAACAGAGAGGACCTGCTGCGGAAGCAGCG
GACCTTCGACAACGGCAGCATCCCCCACCAGATCCACCTGGGAGAGCTGCACGCCATTCTGCGGCGGCAG
GAAGATTTTTACCCATTCCTGAAGGACAACCGGGAAAAGATCGAGAAGATCCTGACCTTCCGCATCCCCT
ACTACGTGGGCCCTCTGGCCAGGGGAAACAGCAGATTCGCCTGGATGACCAGAAAGAGCGAGGAAACCAT
CACCCCCTGGAACTTCGAGGAAGTGGTGGACAAGGGCGCTTCCGCCCAGAGCTTCATCGAGCGGATGACC
AACTTCGATAAGAACCTGCCCAACGAGAAGGTGCTGCCCAAGCACAGCCTGCTGTACGAGTACTTCACCG
TGTATAACGAGCTGACCAAAGTGAAATACGTGACCGAGGGAATGAGAAAGCCCGCCTTCCTGAGCGGCGA
GCAGAAAAAGGCCATCGTGGACCTGCTGTTCAAGACCAACCGGAAAGTGACCGTGAAGCAGCTGAAAGAG
GACTACTTCAAGAAAATCGAGTGCTTCGACTCCGTGGAAATCTCCGGCGTGGAAGATCGGTTCAACGCCT
CCCTGGGCACATACCACGATCTGCTGAAAATTATCAAGGACAAGGACTTCCTGGACAATGAGGAAAACGA
GGACATTCTGGAAGATATCGTGCTGACCCTGACACTGTTTGAGGACAGAGAGATGATCGAGGAACGGCTG
AAAACCTATGCCCACCTGTTCGACGACAAAGTGATGAAGCAGCTGAAGCGGCGGAGATACACCGGCTGGG
GCAGGCTGAGCCGGAAGCTGATCAACGGCATCCGGGACAAGCAGTCCGGCAAGACAATCCTGGATTTCCT
GAAGTCCGACGGCTTCGCCAACAGAAACTTCATGCAGCTGATCCACGACGACAGCCTGACCTTTAAAGAG
GACATCCAGAAAGCCCAGGTGTCCGGCCAGGGCGATAGCCTGCACGAGCACATTGCCAATCTGGCCGGCA
GCCCCGCCATTAAGAAGGGCATCCTGCAGACAGTGAAGGTGGTGGACGAGCTCGTGAAAGTGATGGGCCG
GCACAAGCCCGAGAACATCGTGATCGAAATGGCCAGAGAGAACCAGACCACCCAGAAGGGACAGAAGAAC
AGCCGCGAGAGAATGAAGCGGATCGAAGAGGGCATCAAAGAGCTGGGCAGCCAGATCCTGAAAGAACACC
CCGTGGAAAACACCCAGCTGCAGAACGAGAAGCTGTACCTGTACTACCTGCAGAATGGGCGGGATATGTA
CGTGGACCAGGAACTGGACATCAACCGGCTGTCCGACTACGATGTGGACCATATCGTGCCTCAGAGCTTT
CTGAAGGACGACTCCATCGACAACAAGGTGCTGACCAGAAGCGACAAGAACCGGGGCAAGAGCGACAACG
TGCCCTCCGAAGAGGTCGTGAAGAAGATGAAGAACTACTGGCGGCAGCTGCTGAACGCCAAGCTGATTAC
CCAGAGAAAGTTCGACAATCTGACCAAGGCCGAGAGAGGCGGCCTGAGCGAACTGGATAAGGCCGGCTTC
ATCAAGAGACAGCTGGTGGAAACCCGGCAGATCACAAAGCACGTGGCACAGATCCTGGACTCCCGGATGA
ACACTAAGTACGACGAGAATGACAAGCTGATCCGGGAAGTGAAAGTGATCACCCTGAAGTCCAAGCTGGT
GTCCGATTTCCGGAAGGATTTCCAGTTTTACAAAGTGCGCGAGATCAACAACTACCACCACGCCCACGAC
GCCTACCTGAACGCCGTCGTGGGAACCGCCCTGATCAAAAAGTACCCTAAGCTGGAAAGCGAGTTCGTGT
ACGGCGACTACAAGGTGTACGACGTGCGGAAGATGATCGCCAAGAGCGAGCAGGAAATCGGCAAGGCTAC
CGCCAAGTACTTCTTCTACAGCAACATCATGAACTTTTTCAAGACCGAGATTACCCTGGCCAACGGCGAG
ATCCGGAAGCGGCCTCTGATCGAGACAAACGGCGAAACCGGGGAGATCGTGTGGGATAAGGGCCGGGATT
TTGCCACCGTGCGGAAAGTGCTGAGCATGCCCCAAGTGAATATCGTGAAAAAGACCGAGGTGCAGACAGG
CGGCTTCAGCAAAGAGTCTATCCTGCCCAAGAGGAACAGCGATAAGCTGATCGCCAGAAAGAAGGACTGG
GACCCTAAGAAGTACGGCGGCTTCGACAGCCCCACCGTGGCCTATTCTGTGCTGGTGGTGGCCAAAGTGG
AAAAGGGCAAGTCCAAGAAACTGAAGAGTGTGAAAGAGCTGCTGGGGATCACCATCATGGAAAGAAGCAG
CTTCGAGAAGAATCCCATCGACTTTCTGGAAGCCAAGGGCTACAAAGAAGTGAAAAAGGACCTGATCATC
AAGCTGCCTAAGTACTCCCTGTTCGAGCTGGAAAACGGCCGGAAGAGAATGCTGGCCTCTGCCGGCGAAC
TGCAGAAGGGAAACGAACTGGCCCTGCCCTCCAAATATGTGAACTTCCTGTACCTGGCCAGCCACTATGA
GAAGCTGAAGGGCTCCCCCGAGGATAATGAGCAGAAACAGCTGTTTGTGGAACAGCACAAGCACTACCTG
GACGAGATCATCGAGCAGATCAGCGAGTTCTCCAAGAGAGTGATCCTGGCCGACGCTAATCTGGACAAAG
TGCTGTCCGCCTACAACAAGCACCGGGATAAGCCCATCAGAGAGCAGGCCGAGAATATCATCCACCTGTT
TACCCTGACCAATCTGGGAGCCCCTGCCGCCTTCAAGTACTTTGACACCACCATCGACCGGAAGAGGTAC
ACCAGCACCAAAGAGGTGCTGGACGCCACCCTGATCCACCAGAGCATCACCGGCCTGTACGAGACACGGA
TCGACCTGTCTCAGCTGGGAGGTGACAGTGGCGGAAGTGGACTAGTAGGAAGTGGCGGGAGCACTAATCT
GAGCGACATCATTGAGAAGGAGACTGGGAAACAGCTGGTCATTCAGGAGTCCATCCTGATGCTGCCTGAG
GAGGTGGAGGAAGTGATCGGCAACAAGCCAGAGTCTGACATCCTGGTGCACACCGCCTACGACGAGTCCA
CAGATGAGAATGTGATGCTGCTGACCTCTGACGCCCCCGAGTATAAGCCTTGGGCCCTGGTCATCCAGGA
TTCTAATGGCGAGAATAAGATCAAGATGCTGAGCGGAGGATCCGGAGGATCTGGAGGCAGCACCAACCTG
TCTGACATCATCGAGAAGGAGACAGGCAAGCAGCTGGTCATCCAGGAGAGCATCCTGATGCTGCCCGAAG
AAGTCGAAGAAGTGATCGGAAACAAGCCTGAGAGCGATATCCTGGTCCATACCGCCTACGACGAGAGTAC
CGACGAAAATGTGATGCTGCTGACATCCGACGCCCCAGAGTATAAGCCCTGGGCTCTGGTCATCCAGGAT
TCCAACGGAGAGAACAAAATCAAAATGCTGTCTGGCGGCTCAGAATTCGGATCCCCTGCTGCTAAACGTG
TTAAGCTTGATGGGGGTAGCCCGGCAGCCAAGAGAGTCAAACTCGACGGCGGCTCCCCAGCGGCAAAAAG
GGTGAAACTAGACGGGGGTAGCCCCGCCGCGAAGCGTGTAAAGCTGGATGGAGGATCGCCTGCGGCTAAG
CGAGTCAAATTAGACGGTGGGTCACCGGCTGCAAAGCGCGTCAAATTGGAT
